>Addgene plasmid #143384 | TFORF2854 | addgene full sequence | sequence record 392750 | Addgene NGS Result
GGCTCCGGTGCCCGTCAGTGGGCAGAGCGCACATCGCCCACAGTCCCCGAGAAGTTGGGGGGAGGGGTCG
GCAATTGAACCGGTGCCTAGAGAAGGTGGCGCGGGGTAAACTGGGAAAGTGATGTCGTGTACTGGCTCCG
CCTTTTTCCCGAGGGTGGGGGAGAACCGTATATAAGTGCAGTAGTCGCCGTGAACGTTCTTTTTCGCAAC
GGGTTTGCCGCCAGAACACAGGTAAGTGCCGTGTGTGGTTCCCGCGGGCCTGGCCTCTTTACGGGTTATG
GCCCTTGCGTGCCTTGAATTACTTCCACCTGGCTGCAGTACGTGATTCTTGATCCCGAGCTTCGGGTTGG
AAGTGGGTGGGAGAGTTCGAGGCCTTGCGCTTAAGGAGCCCCTTCGCCTCGTGCTTGAGTTGAGGCCTGG
CCTGGGCGCTGGGGCCGCCGCGTGCGAATCTGGTGGCACCTTCGCGCCTGTCTCGCTGCTTTCGATAAGT
CTCTAGCCATTTAAAATTTTTGATGACCTGCTGCGACGCTTTTTTTCTGGCAAGATAGTCTTGTAAATGC
GGGCCAAGATCTGCACACTGGTATTTCGGTTTTTGGGGCCGCGGGCGGCGACGGGGCCCGTGCGTCCCAG
CGCACATGTTCGGCGAGGCGGGGCCTGCGAGCGCGGCCACCGAGAATCGGACGGGGGTAGTCTCAAGCTG
GCCGGCCTGCTCTGGTGCCTGGCCTCGCGCCGCCGTGTATCGCCCCGCCCTGGGCGGCAAGGCTGGCCCG
GTCGGCACCAGTTGCGTGAGCGGAAAGATGGCCGCTTCCCGGCCCTGCTGCAGGGAGCTCAAAATGGAGG
ACGCGGCGCTCGGGAGAGCGGGCGGGTGAGTCACCCACACAAAGGAAAAGGGCCTTTCCGTCCTCAGCCG
TCGCTTCATGTGACTCCACGGAGTACCGGGCGCCGTCCAGGCACCTCGATTAGTTCTCGAGCTTTTGGAG
TACGTCGTCTTTAGGTTGGGGGGAGGGGTTTTATGCGATGGAGTTTCCCCACACTGAGTGGGTGGAGACT
GAAGTTAGGCCAGCTTGGCACTTGATGTAATTCTCCTTGGAATTTGCCCTTTTTGAGTTTGGATCTTGGT
TCATTCTCAAGCCTCAGACAGTGGTTCAAAGTTTTTTTCTTCCATTTCAGGTGTCGTGAGGCTAGCACCG
CCACCATGAGACAGAGCGGCGCCTCCCAGCCCCTGCTGATCAACATGTACCTGCCAGATCCCGTCGGAGA
CGGTCTCTTCAAGGACGGGAAGAACCCGAGCTGGGGGCCGCTGAGCCCCGCGGTTCAGAAAGGCAGCGGA
CAGATCCAGCTGTGGCAGTTTCTGCTGGAGCTGCTGGCTGACCGCGCGAACGCCGGCTGCATCGCGTGGG
AGGGCGGTCACGGCGAGTTCAAGCTCACGGACCCGGACGAGGTGGCGCGGCGGTGGGGCGAGCGCAAGAG
CAAGCCCAACATGAACTACGACAAGCTGAGCCGCGCCCTGCGCTACTACTACGACAAGAACATCATGAGC
AAGGTGCATGGCAAGCGCTACGCCTACCGCTTCGACTTCCAGGGCCTGGCGCAGGCCTGCCAGCCGCCGC
CCGCGCACGCTCATGCCGCCGCCGCAGCTGCTGCCGCCGCCGCGGCCGCCCAGGACGGCGCGCTCTACAA
GCTGCCCGCCGGCCTCGCCCCGCTGCCCTTCCCCGGCCTCTCCAAACTCAACCTCATGGCCGCCTCGGCC
GGGGTCGCGCCCGCCGGCTTCTCCTACTGGCCGGGCCCGGGCCCCGCCGCCACCGCTGCCGCCGCCACCG
CCGCGCTCTACCCCAGTCCCAGCTTGCAGCCCCCGCCCGGGCCCTTCGGGGCCGTGGCCGCAGCCTCGCA
CTTGGGGGGCCATTACCACTAGTAATGAACTAGTCCGTAACTTGAAAGTATTTCGATTTCTTGGCTTTAT
ATATCTTGTGGAAAGGACGATCCTGAATAAATACAATTCCTGCTACGCGTTAAGTCGACAATCAACCTCT
GGATTACAAAATTTGTGAAAGATTGACTGGTATTCTTAACTATGTTGCTCCTTTTACGCTATGTGGATAC
GCTGCTTTAATGCCTTTGTATCATGCTATTGCTTCCCGTATGGCTTTCATTTTCTCCTCCTTGTATAAAT
CCTGGTTGCTGTCTCTTTATGAGGAGTTGTGGCCCGTTGTCAGGCAACGTGGCGTGGTGTGCACTGTGTT
TGCTGACGCAACCCCCACTGGTTGGGGCATTGCCACCACCTGTCAGCTCCTTTCCGGGACTTTCGCTTTC
CCCCTCCCTATTGCCACGGCGGAACTCATCGCCGCCTGCCTTGCCCGCTGCTGGACAGGGGCTCGGCTGT
TGGGCACTGACAATTCCGTGGTGTTGTCGGGGAAATCATCGTCCTTTCCTTGGCTGCTCGCCTGTGTTGC
CACCTGGATTCTGCGCGGGACGTCCTTCTGCTACGTCCCTTCGGCCCTCAATCCAGCGGACCTTCCTTCC
CGCGGCCTGCTGCCGGCTCTGCGGCCTCTTCCGCGTCTTCGCCTTCGCCCTCAGACGAGTCGGATCTCCC
TTTGGGCCGCCTCCCCGCGTCGACTTTAAGACCAATGACTTACAAGGCAGCTGTAGATCTTAGCCACTTT
TTAAAAGAAAAGGGGGGACTGGAAGGGCTAATTCACTCCCAACGAAGACAAGATCTGCTTTTTGCTTGTA
CTGGGTCTCTCTGGTTAGACCAGATCTGAGCCTGGGAGCTCTCTGGCTAACTAGGGAACCCACTGCTTAA
GCCTCAATAAAGCTTGCCTTGAGTGCTTCAAGTAGTGTGTGCCCGTCTGTTGTGTGACTCTGGTAACTAG
AGATCCCTCAGACCCTTTTAGTCAGTGTGGAAAATCTCTAGCAGTACGTATAGTAGTTCATGTCATCTTA
TTATTCAGTATTTATAACTTGCAAAGAAATGAATATCAGAGAGTGAGAGGAACTTGTTTATTGCAGCTTA
TAATGGTTACAAATAAAGCAATAGCATCACAAATTTCACAAATAAAGCATTTTTTTCACTGCATTCTAGT
TGTGGTTTGTCCAAACTCATCAATGTATCTTATCATGTCTGGCTCTAGCTATCCCGCCCCTAACTCCGCC
CATCCCGCCCCTAACTCCGCCCAGTTCCGCCCATTCTCCGCCCCATGGCTGACTAATTTTTTTTATTTAT
GCAGAGGCCGAGGCCGCCTCGGCCTCTGAGCTATTCCAGAAGTAGTGAGGAGGCTTTTTTGGAGGCCTAG
GGACGTACCCAATTCGCCCTATAGTGAGTCGTATTACGCGCGCTCACTGGCCGTCGTTTTACAACGTCGT
GACTGGGAAAACCCTGGCGTTACCCAACTTAATCGCCTTGCAGCACATCCCCCTTTCGCCAGCTGGCGTA
ATAGCGAAGAGGCCCGCACCGATCGCCCTTCCCAACAGTTGCGCAGCCTGAATGGCGAATGGG
[124 nt withheld, positions 3494-3617]
C
[91 nt withheld, positions 3619-3709]
A
[49 nt withheld, positions 3711-3759]
CCTTTGACGTTGGAGTCCACGTTCTTT
[37 nt withheld, positions 3787-3823]
ACCCTATCTCGGTCTATTCTTTTGATTTATAAGGGATTTTGCCGATTTCGGCCTATTGGTTAAAAAATGA
GCTGATTTAACAAAAATTTAACGCGAATTTTAACAAAATATTAACGCTTACAATTTAGGTGGCACTTTTC
GGGGAAATGTGCGCGGAACCCCTATTTGTTTATTTTTCTAAATACATTCAAATATGTATCCGCTCATGAG
ACAATAACCCTGATAAATGCTTCAATAATATTGAAAAAGGAAGAGTATGAGTATTCAACATTTCCGTGTC
GCCCTTATTCCCTTTTTTGCGGCATTTTGCCTTCCTGTTTTTGCTCACCCAGAAACGCTGGTGAAAGTAA
AAGATGCTGAAGATCAGTTGGGTGCACGAGTGGGTTACATCGAACTGGATCTCAACAGCGGTAAGATCCT
TGAGAGTTTTCGCCCCGAAGAACGTTTTCCAATGATGAGCACTTTTAAAGTTCTGCTATGTGGCGCGGTA
TTATCCCGTATTGACGCCGGGCAAGAGCAACTCGGTCGCCGCATACACTATTCTCAGAATGACTTGGTTG
AGTACTCACCAGTCACAGAAAAGCATCTTACGGATGGCATGACAGTAAGAGAATTATGCAGTGCTGCCAT
AACCATGAGTGATAACACTGCGGCCAACTTACTTCTGACAACGATCGGAGGACCGAAGGAGCTAACCGCT
TTTTTGCACAACATGGGGGATCATGTAACTCGCCTTGATCGTTGGGAACCGGAGCTGAATGAAGCCATAC
CAAACGACGAGCGTGACACCACGATGCCTGTAGCAATGGCAACAACGTTGCGCAAACTATTAACTGGCGA
ACTACTTACTCTAGCTTCCCGGCAACAATTAATAGACTGGATGGAGGCGGATAAAGTTGCAGGACCACTT
CTGCGCTCGGCCCTTCCGGCTGGCTGGTTTATTGCTGATAAATCTGGAGCCGGTGAGCGTGGGTCTCGCG
GTATCATTGCAGCACTGGGGCCAGATGGTAAGCCCTCCCGTATCGTAGTTATCTACACGACGGGGAGTCA
GGCAACTATGGATGAACGAAATAGACAGATCGCTGAGATAGGTGCCTCACTGATTAAGCATTGGTAACTG
TCAGACCAAGTTTACTCATATATACTTTAGATTGATTTAAAACTTCATTTTTAATTTAAAAGGATCTAGG
TGAAGATCCTTTTTGATAATCTCATGACCAAAATCCCTTAACGTGAGTTTTCGTTCCACTGAGCGTCAGA
CCCCGTAGAAAAGATCAAAGGATCTTCTTGAGATCCTTTTTTTCTGCGCGTAATCTGCTGCTTGCAAACA
AAAAAACCACCGCTACCAGCGGTGGTTTGTTTGCCGGATCAAGAGCTACCAACTCTTTTTCCGAAGGTAA
CTGGCTTCAGCAGAGCGCAGATACCAAATACTGTTCTTCTAGTGTAGCCGTAGTTAGGCCACCACTTCAA
GAACTCTGTAGCACCGCCTACATACCTCGCTCTGCTAATCCTGTTACCAGTGGCTGCTGCCAGTGGCGAT
AAGTCGTGTCTTACCGGGTTGGACTCAAGACGATAGTTACCGGATAAGGCGCAGCGGTCGGGCTGAACGG
GGGGTTCGTGCACACAGCCCAGCTTGGAGCGAACGACCTACACCGAACTGAGATACCTACAGCGTGAGCT
ATGAGAAAGCGCCACGCTTCCCGAAGGGAGAAAGGCGGACAGGTATCCGGTAAGCGGCAGGGTCGGAACA
GGAGAGCGCACGAGGGAGCTTCCAGGGGGAAACGCCTGGTATCTTTATAGTCCTGTCGGGTTTCGCCACC
TCTGACTTGAGCGTCGATTTTTGTGATGCTCGTCAGGGGGGCGGAGCCTATGGAAAAACGCCAGCAACGC
GGCCTTTTTACGGTTCCTGGCCTTTTGCTGGCCTTTTGCTCACATGTTCTTTCCTGCGTTATCCCCTGAT
TCTGTGGATAACCGTATTACCGCCTTTGAGTGAGCTGATACCGCTCGCCGCAGCCGAACGACCGAGCGCA
GCGAGTCAGTGAGCGAGGAAGCGGAAGAGCGCCCAATACGCAAACCGCCTCTCCCCGCGCGTTGGCCGAT
TCATTAATGCAGCTGGCACGACAGGTTTCCCGACTGGAAAGCGGGCAGTGAGCGCAACGCAATTAATGTG
AGTTAGCTCACTCATTAGGCACCCCAGGCTTTACACTTTATGCTTCCGGCTCGTATGTTGTGTGGAATTG
TGAGCGGATAACAATTTCACACAGGAAACAGCTATGACCATGATTACGCCAAGCGCGCAATTAACCCTCA
CTAAAGGGAACAAAAGCTGGAGCTGCAAGCTTAATGTAGTCTTATGCAATACTCTTGTAGTCTTGCAACA
TGGTAACGATGAGTTAGCAACATGCCTTACAAGGAGAGAAAAAGCACCGTGCATGCCGATTGGTGGAAGT
AAGGTGGTACGATCGTGCCTTATTAGGAAGGCAACAGACGGGTCTGACATGGATTGGACGAACCACTGAA
TTGCCGCATTGCAGAGATATTGTATTTAAGTGCCTAGCTCGATACATAAACGGGTCTCTCTGGTTAGACC
AGATCTGAGCCTGGGAGCTCTCTGGCTAACTAGGGAACCCACTGCTTAAGCCTCAATAAAGCTTGCCTTG
AGTGCTTCAAGTAGTGTGTGCCCGTCTGTTGTGTGACTCTGGTAACTAGAGATCCCTCAGACCCTTTTAG
TCAGTGTGGAAAATCTCTAGCAGTGGCGCCCGAACAGGGACTTGAAAGCGAAAGGGAAACCAGAGGAGCT
CTCTCGACGCAGGACTCGGCTTGCTGAAGCGCGCACGGCAAGAGGCGAGGGGCGGCGACTGGTGAGTACG
CCAAAAATTTTGACTAGCGGAGGCTAGAAGGAGAGAGATGGGTGCGAGAGCGTCAGTATTAAGCGGGGGA
GAATTAGATCGCGATGGGAAAAAATTCGGTTAAGGCCAGGGGGAAAGAAAAAATATAAATTAAAACATAT
AGTATGGGCAAGCAGGGAGCTAGAACGATTCGCAGTTAATCCTGGCCTGTTAGAAACATCAGAAGGCTGT
AGACAAATACTGGGACAGCTACAACCATCCCTTCAGACAGGATCAGAAGAACTTAGATCATTATATAATA
CAGTAGCAACCCTCTATTGTGTGCATCAAAGGATAGAGATAAAAGACACCAAGGAAGCTTTAGACAAGAT
AGAGGAAGAGCAAAACAAAAGTAAGACCACCGCACAGCAAGCGGCCGCTGATCTTCAGACCTGGAGGAGG
AGATATGAGGGACAATTGGAGAAGTGAATTATATAAATATAAAGTAGTAAAAATTGAACCATTAGGAGTA
GCACCCACCAAGGCAAAGAGAAGAGTGGTGCAGAGAGAAAAAAGAGCAGTGGGAATAGGAGCTTTGTTCC
TTGGGTTCTTGGGAGCAGCAGGAAGCACTATGGGCGCAGCGTCAATGACGCTGACGGTACAGGCCAGACA
ATTATTGTCTGGTATAGTGCAGCAGCAGAACAATTTGCTGAGGGCTATTGAGGCGCAACAGCATCTGTTG
CAACTCACAGTCTGGGGCATCAAGCAGCTCCAGGCAAGAATCCTGGCTGTGGAAAGATACCTAAAGGATC
AACAGCTCCTGGGGATTTGGGGTTGCTCTGGAAAACTCATTTGCACCACTGCTGTGCCTTGGAATGCTAG
TTGGAGTAATAAATCTCTGGAACAGATTTGGAATCACACGACCTGGATGGAGTGGGACAGAGAAATTAAC
AATTACACAAGCTTAATACACTCCTTAATTGAAGAATCGCAAAACCAGCAAGAAAAGAATGAACAAGAAT
TATTGGAATTAGATAAATGGGCAAGTTTGTGGAATTGGTTTAACATAACAAATTGGCTGTGGTATATAAA
ATTATTCATAATGATAGTAGGAGGCTTGGTAGGTTTAAGAATAGTTTTTGCTGTACTTTCTATAGTGAAT
AGAGTTAGGCAGGGATATTCACCATTATCGTTTCAGACCCACCTCCCAACCCCGAGGGGACCCATGCATT
GCATCTCAATTAGTCAGCAACCAGGTGTGGAAAGTCCCCAGGCTCCCCAGCAGGCAGAAGTATGCAAAGC
ATGCGTCTCAATTAGTCAGCAACCATAGTCCCGCCCCTAACTCCGCCCATCCCGCCCCTAACTCCGCCCA
GTTCCGCCCATTCTCCGCCCCATGGCTGACTAATTTTTTTTATTTATGCAGAGGCCGAGGCCGCCTCGGC
CTCTGAGCTATTCCAGAAGTAGTGAGGAGGCTTTTTTGGAGGCCTAGGCTTTTGCAAAAAGCTTTCTAGA
GGTACCACCGGAGCTTACCATGACCGAGTACAAGCCCACGGTGCGCCTCGCCACCCGCGACGACGTCCCC
AGGGCCGTACGCACCCTCGCCGCCGCGTTCGCCGACTACCCCGCCACGCGCCACACCGTCGATCCGGACC
GCCACATCGAGCGGGTCACCGAGCTGCAAGAACTCTTCCTCACGCGCGTCGGGCTCGACATCGGCAAGGT
GTGGGTCGCGGACGACGGCGCCGCCGTGGCGGTCTGGACCACGCCGGAGAGCGTCGAAGCGGGGGCGGTG
TTCGCCGAGATCGGCCCGCGCATGGCCGAGTTGAGCGGTTCCCGGCTGGCCGCGCAGCAACAGATGGAAG
GCCTCCTGGCGCCGCACCGGCCCAAGGAGCCCGCGTGGTTCCTGGCCACCGTCGGCGTCTCGCCCGACCA
CCAGGGCAAGGGTCTGGGCAGCGCCGTCGTGCTCCCCGGAGTGGAGGCGGCCGAGCGCGCCGGGGTGCCC
GCCTTCCTGGAGACCTCCGCGCCCCGCAACCTCCCCTTCTACGAGCGGCTCGGCTTCACCGTCACCGCCG
ACGTCGAGGTGCCCGAAGGACCGCGCACCTGGTGCATGACCCGCAAGCCCGGTGCCAGTTAACGAATTCT
AGATCTTGAGACAAATGGCAGTATTCATCCACAATTTTAAAAGAAAAGGGGGGATTGGGGGGTACAGTGC
AGGGGAAAGAATAGTAGACATAATAGCAACAGACATACAAACTAAAGAATTACAAAAACAAATTACAAAA
ATTCAAAATTTTCGGGTTTATTACAGGGACAGCAGAGATCCACTTTGGCGCCGGCTCGAGGCCTGCAGGT
GCAAAGATGGATAAAGTTTTAAACAGAGAGGAATCTTTGCAGCTAATGGACCTTCTAGGTCTTGAAAGGA
GTGGGAATT
Features (pLannotate 1.2.2; 31 found; start..end, strand, type, name):
      1..1179    +  promoter       EF-1α promoter: strong constitutive promoter for human elongation factor EF-1α
   1196..1909    +  CDS            FEV: FEV_HUMAN - Also known as PET1. Experimental evidence at protein level: Swiss-Prot protein existence level 1. Functions as a transcriptional regulator. According to PubMed:12761502, it functions as a transcriptional repressor. Functions in the differentiation and the maintenance of the central serotonergic neurons. May play a role in cell growth. From Homo sapiens (Human).
   1925..1978    +  promoter       U6 promoter (fragment): RNA polymerase III promoter for human U6 snRNA
   2020..2608    +  misc_feature   WPRE: woodchuck hepatitis virus posttranscriptional regulatory element
   2659..2678    +  misc_feature   cPPT/CTS (fragment): central polypurine tract and central termination sequence of HIV-1
   2680..2913    +  LTR            3' LTR (ΔU3): self-inactivating 3' long terminal repeat (LTR) from HIV-1
   2991..3112    +  polyA_signal   SV40 poly(A) signal: SV40 polyadenylation signal
   3152..3287    +  rep_origin     SV40 ori: SV40 origin of replication
   3308..3326    -  promoter       T7 promoter: promoter for bacteriophage T7 RNA polymerase
   3334..3489    +  CDS            lacZα (fragment): LacZα fragment of β-galactosidase; lacZ fragment
   3494..3922    +  rep_origin     f1 ori (sequence partly withheld): f1 bacteriophage origin of replication; arrow indicates direction of (+) strand synthesis
   3975..4079    +  promoter       AmpR promoter: bla
   4080..4940    +  CDS            AmpR: β-lactamase; bla; confers resistance to ampicillin, carbenicillin, and related antibiotics
   5111..5699    +  rep_origin     ori: high-copy-number ColE1/pMB1/pBR322/pUC origin of replication
   5882..5974    +  CDS            lacI (fragment): lac repressor; lacI; The lac repressor binds to the lac operator to inhibit transcription in E. coli. This inhibition can be relieved by adding lactose or isopropyl-β-D-thiogalactopyranoside (IPTG).
   5987..6008    +  protein_bind   CAP binding site: CAP binding activates transcription in the presence of cAMP. E. coli catabolite activator protein
   6023..6053    +  promoter       lac promoter: promoter for the E. coli lac operon
   6061..6077    +  protein_bind   lac operator: The lac repressor binds to the lac operator to inhibit transcription in E. coli. This inhibition can be relieved by adding lactose or isopropyl-β-D-thiogalactopyranoside (IPTG). lac repressor encoded by lacI
   6122..6140    +  promoter       T3 promoter: promoter for bacteriophage T3 RNA polymerase
   6168..6394    +  promoter       RSV promoter: Rous sarcoma virus enhancer/promoter
   6395..6575    +  LTR            5' LTR (truncated): truncated 5' long terminal repeat (LTR) from HIV-1
   6622..6747    +  misc_feature   HIV-1 Ψ: packaging signal of human immunodeficiency virus type 1
   6731..7094    +  CDS            HIV-1 gag (fragment): gag protein from human immunodeficiency virus 1; gag
   7240..7473    +  misc_feature   RRE: The Rev response element (RRE) of HIV-1 allows for Rev-dependent mRNA export from the nucleus to the cytoplasm.
   7850..7876    +  CDS            Rev (fragment): human immunodeficiency virus 1 (HIV-1) Rev protein; rev; enhances nuclear export of unspliced and incompletely spliced viral mRNAs
   7883..7906    +  promoter       SV40 promoter (fragment): SV40 early promoter
   7907..7978    +  promoter       SV40 promoter (fragment): SV40 enhancer and early promoter
   8002..8137    +  rep_origin     SV40 ori: SV40 origin of replication
   8183..8779    +  CDS            PuroR (fragment): puromycin N-acetyltransferase; pac from Streptomyces; confers resistance to puromycin
   8828..8945    +  misc_feature   cPPT/CTS: central polypurine tract and central termination sequence of HIV-1
   9010..9076    +  CDS            small t antigen (fragment): SV40 (simian virus 40) small t antigen
