[The description below was written by a language model from this plasmid's Addgene catalogue record and pLannotate feature annotations shown in this document.]
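Description:
TFORF2854 is a third-generation-style, self-inactivating lentiviral expression plasmid built on the pLX_TRC317 backbone and carrying the human transcription factor FEV (also known as PET-1), an ETS-family regulator involved in the differentiation and maintenance of central serotonergic neurons. It belongs to a large barcoded transcription factor ORF collection in which each clone carries a unique 24-bp barcode, so that the ORF delivered to a given cell can be identified in pooled overexpression screens. The barcode itself is not annotated in the feature table. In bacteria the plasmid is maintained through a high-copy ColE1/pUC-type origin with ampicillin resistance, and an f1 origin is also present. The depositor warns that the plasmid can recombine, as is common for LTR-containing vectors.

The viral genome is transcribed from an RSV promoter fused to a truncated HIV-1 5' LTR, followed by the Ψ packaging signal, a gag fragment and the Rev response element, which together allow Rev-dependent export and packaging of the full-length RNA when helper plasmids are supplied. Within the provirus, an SV40 early promoter drives a puromycin N-acetyltransferase gene for selecting transduced mammalian cells. A central polypurine tract, which aids nuclear import of the viral genome, lies downstream of this marker. The strong constitutive EF-1α promoter then drives the FEV coding sequence. A short fragment annotated as U6 promoter sequence sits just after the ORF, and a WPRE further downstream enhances transcript stability and expression. The cassette ends in a ΔU3 3' LTR, which inactivates the viral promoter after integration, and an SV40 polyadenylation signal lies beyond it. The construct is intended for stable FEV overexpression in directed-differentiation and cell-fate screening experiments.
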