Addgene plasmid #143384: TFORF2854
Purpose: Lentiviral vector for overexpressing transcription factor ORFs with unique 24-bp barcodes. Barcodes facilitate identification of transcription factors in pooled screens.
Depositing lab: Feng Zhang. Depositing organization: Broad Institute. Publication: A transcription factor atlas of directed differentiation. Joung J, Ma S, Tay T, Geiger-Schuller KR, Kirchgatterer PC, Verdine VK, Guo B, Arias-Garcia MA, Allen WE, Singh A, Kuksenko O, Abudayyeh OO, Gootenberg JS, Fu Z, Macrae RK, Buenrostro JD, Regev A, Zhang F. Cell. 2023 Jan 5;186(1):209-229.e26. doi: 10.1016/j.cell.2022.11.026. PubMed 36608654.
Backbone
  Vector backbone: pLX_TRC317
  Backbone manufacturer: Broad Institute Genetic Perturbation Platform
  Backbone size w/o insert (bp): 8264
  Vector type: Mammalian Expression, Lentiviral
  Selectable markers: Puromycin
Growth in bacteria
  Bacterial resistance: Ampicillin, 100 μg/mL
  Growth temperature: 37°C
  Growth strain: NEB Stable
  Copy number: High Copy
Gene/Insert
  Gene/Insert name: FEV
  Species: H. sapiens (human)
  Insert size (bp): 818
  Entrez Gene: FEV (a.k.a. HSRNAFEV, PET-1)
  Promoter: EF1a
  Cloning method: Unknown
  Sequencing primers: 5′ GGGTGGAGACTGAAGTTAGGCCAG; 3′ CACATAGCGTAAAAGGAGCAACATAG
Terms and licenses: Academic/Nonprofit Terms; Industry Terms: Not Available to Industry
Depositor comments: NM_017521,ENST00000295727 . The transcription factor ORF portion of this plasmid was synthesized by Genewiz. Please test multiple small colonies in case of plasmid recombination. To make this collection available in a timely manner, a portion of this collection was not fully sequenced by Addgene. If an Addgene verified full plasmid sequence is not available, please contact us prior to placing an order to request the full sequence.
How to cite: TFORF2854 was a gift from Feng Zhang (Addgene plasmid # 143384 ; http://n2t.net/addgene:143384 ; RRID:Addgene_143384)
