>Addgene plasmid #143384 | TFORF2854 | depositor partial sequence | sequence record 282290 | Insert
ACCGCCACCATGAGACAGAGCGGCGCCTCCCAGCCCCTGCTGATCAACATGTACCTGCCAGATCCCGTCG
GAGACGGTCTCTTCAAGGACGGGAAGAACCCGAGCTGGGGGCCGCTGAGCCCCGCGGTTCAGAAAGGCAG
CGGACAGATCCAGCTGTGGCAGTTTCTGCTGGAGCTGCTGGCTGACCGCGCGAACGCCGGCTGCATCGCG
TGGGAGGGCGGTCACGGCGAGTTCAAGCTCACGGACCCGGACGAGGTGGCGCGGCGGTGGGGCGAGCGCA
AGAGCAAGCCCAACATGAACTACGACAAGCTGAGCCGCGCCCTGCGCTACTACTACGACAAGAACATCAT
GAGCAAGGTGCATGGCAAGCGCTACGCCTACCGCTTCGACTTCCAGGGCCTGGCGCAGGCCTGCCAGCCG
CCGCCCGCGCACGCTCATGCCGCCGCCGCAGCTGCTGCCGCCGCCGCGGCCGCCCAGGACGGCGCGCTCT
ACAAGCTGCCCGCCGGCCTCGCCCCGCTGCCCTTCCCCGGCCTCTCCAAACTCAACCTCATGGCCGCCTC
GGCCGGGGTCGCGCCCGCCGGCTTCTCCTACTGGCCGGGCCCGGGCCCCGCCGCCACCGCTGCCGCCGCC
ACCGCCGCGCTCTACCCCAGTCCCAGCTTGCAGCCCCCGCCCGGGCCCTTCGGGGCCGTGGCCGCAGCCT
CGCACTTGGGGGGCCATTACCACTAGTAATGAACTAGTCCGTAACTTGAAAGTATTTCGATTTCTTGGCT
TTATATATCTTGTGGAAAGGACGATCCTGAATAAATACAATTCCTGCT
