>Addgene plasmid #143384 | TFORF2854 | depositor partial sequence | sequence record 282291 | Barcode
TCCTGAATAAATACAATTCCTGCT
